Addgene plasmid #22539: Flag-HA-BAP1
Depositing lab: Wade Harper. Depositing organization: Harvard Medical School. Publication: Defining the human deubiquitinating enzyme interaction landscape. Sowa ME, Bennett EJ, Gygi SP, Harper JW. Cell. 2009 Jul 23. 138(2):389-403. 10.1016/j.cell.2009.04.042 PubMed 19615732.
Backbone
  Vector backbone: pDEST_LTR_N_FLAG_HA_IRES_puro
  Backbone manufacturer: Harper_Lab
  Backbone size w/o insert (bp): 6521
  Vector type: Mammalian Expression, Retroviral
  Selectable markers: Puromycin
Growth in bacteria
  Bacterial resistance: Ampicillin, 100 μg/mL
  Growth temperature: 37°C
  Growth strain: DH5alpha
  Copy number: High Copy
Gene/Insert
  Gene/Insert name: BAP1 (alt names: BRCA1 associated protein-1 (ubiquitin carboxy-terminal hydrolase); DKFZp686N04275, FLJ35406, FLJ37180, HUCEP-13, KIAA0272, hucep-6)
  Species: H. sapiens (human)
  Mutation: None
  GenBank ID: BC001596.1
  Entrez Gene: BAP1 (a.k.a. HUCEP-13, KURIS, TPDS1, UBM2, UCHL2, UVM2, hucep-6)
  Tag / fusion protein: HA (N terminal on backbone); FLAG (N terminal on backbone)
  Cloning method: Gateway Cloning; 5′ cloning site GATEWAY_LR (unknown if destroyed); 3′ cloning site GATEWAY_LR (unknown if destroyed)
  Sequencing primers: 5′ CAGCCCTCACTCCTTCTCTAGG; 3′ CAAGCGGCTTCGGCCAGTAAC
Resource information
  A portion of this plasmid was derived from a plasmid made by: Marc_Vidal_Orfeome_collection
Terms and licenses: Academic/Nonprofit Terms; Industry Terms: Not Available to Industry
How to cite: Flag-HA-BAP1 was a gift from Wade Harper (Addgene plasmid # 22539 ; http://n2t.net/addgene:22539 ; RRID:Addgene_22539)
