[The description below was written by a language model from this plasmid's Addgene catalogue record and pLannotate feature annotations shown in this document.]
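Description:
Flag-HA-BAP1 is a gammaretroviral mammalian expression plasmid built on the Gateway destination vector pDEST_LTR_N_FLAG_HA_IRES_puro. It is propagated in E. coli through a high-copy ColE1/pUC-type origin and selected with ampicillin via the β-lactamase gene. The annotated sequence record is 8,615 nt. It also contains several short leftover fragments of lacZα, TcR, lacI, rop, bom and a lac promoter/operator region, which appear to be backbone remnants rather than functional parts.

The viral cassette is bounded by 5' and 3' long terminal repeats of murine embryonic stem cell virus. It includes the MESV Ψ packaging signal and a truncated gag segment lacking its start codon, which allow the transcript to be packaged into retroviral particles when viral proteins are supplied in trans. No separate internal promoter is annotated, so expression appears to be driven from the 5' LTR, as the backbone name suggests. Downstream lie FLAG and HA epitope sequences, then an attB1 site, the full-length unmutated human BAP1 open reading frame (BRCA1-associated protein 1, a ubiquitin carboxy-terminal hydrolase) and attB2. The att sites are the scars of the Gateway LR reaction that transferred the ORF, which the record says derives partly from an ORFeome collection clone. An EMCV IRES follows and directs translation of puromycin N-acetyltransferase from the same transcript, so puromycin selection is linked to BAP1 expression.

The plasmid is suited to making stable cell lines expressing N-terminally FLAG-HA-tagged BAP1. The dual tag permits affinity purification, consistent with the associated study mapping the interaction partners of human deubiquitinating enzymes.
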