Features (pLannotate 1.2.2; 23 found; start..end, strand, type, name):
     58..207     -  CDS            lacZα (fragment): LacZα fragment of β-galactosidase; lacZ fragment
    207..408     -  CDS            TcR (fragment): tetracycline efflux protein; tet; confers resistance to tetracycline
    409..507     +  CDS            env (fragment): murine leukemia virus gPr80 envelope polyprotein precursor; env; proteolytically cleaved into gp70SU and p15TM subunits
    549..1065    +  LTR            5' LTR: 5' long terminal repeat from murine embryonic stem cell virus
   1129..1470    +  misc_feature   MESV Ψ: packaging signal of murine embryonic stem cell virus
   1537..1953    +  CDS            gag (truncated): truncated Moloney murine leukemia virus (MMLV) gag gene lacking the start codon
   1978..1998    +  CDS            FLAG (fragment): FLAG® epitope tag, followed by an enterokinase cleavage site
   2011..2037    +  CDS            3xHA (fragment): three tandem HA epitope tags
   2054..2071    +  protein_bind   attB1 (fragment): mutant version of attB; core recombination site for the Gateway® BP reaction BP Clonase™
   2077..4263    +  CDS            BAP1 (sequence partly withheld): BAP1_HUMAN - Also known as KIAA0272 From Homo sapiens (Human).
   4266..4289    -  protein_bind   attB2: mutant version of attB; recombination site for the Gateway® BP reaction BP Clonase™
   4407..4869    +  misc_feature   IRES: internal ribosome entry site (IRES) of the encephalomyocarditis virus (EMCV)
   4883..5482    +  CDS            PuroR: puromycin N-acetyltransferase; pac from Streptomyces alboniger; confers resistance to puromycin
   5558..6072    +  LTR            3' LTR: 3' long terminal repeat from murine embryonic stem cell virus
   6234..6250    -  protein_bind   lac operator: The lac repressor binds to the lac operator to inhibit transcription in E. coli. This inhibition can be relieved by adding lactose or isopropyl-β-D-thiogalactopyranoside (IPTG). lac repressor encoded by lacI
   6258..6288    -  promoter       lac promoter: promoter for the E. coli lac operon
   6303..6324    -  protein_bind   CAP binding site: CAP binding activates transcription in the presence of cAMP. E. coli catabolite activator protein
   6337..6429    -  CDS            lacI (fragment): lac repressor; lacI; The lac repressor binds to the lac operator to inhibit transcription in E. coli. This inhibition can be relieved by adding lactose or isopropyl-β-D-thiogalactopyranoside (IPTG).
   6612..7200    -  rep_origin     ori: high-copy-number ColE1/pMB1/pBR322/pUC origin of replication
   7371..8231    -  CDS            AmpR: β-lactamase; bla; confers resistance to ampicillin, carbenicillin, and related antibiotics
   8232..8336    -  promoter       AmpR promoter: bla
   8431..8466    +  CDS            rop (fragment): Rop protein, which maintains plasmids at low copy number; rop
   8568..52      +  misc_feature   bom (fragment) (across the origin): basis of mobility region from pBR322
>Addgene plasmid #22539 | Flag-HA-BAP1 | addgene full sequence | sequence record 181044 | Addgene NGS Result
TATGCGGTGTGAAATACCGCACAGATGCGTAAGGAGAAAATACCGCATCAGGCGCCATTCGCCATTCAGG
CTGCGCAACTGTTGGGAAGGGCGATCGGTGCGGGCCTCTTCGCTATTACGCCAGCTGGCGAAAGGGGGAT
GTGCTGCAAGGCGATTAAGTTGGGTAACGCCAGGGTTTTCCCAGTCACGACGTTGTAAAACGACGGCGCA
AGGAATGGTGCATGCAAGGAGATGGCGCCCAACAGTCCCCCGGCCACGGGGCCTGCCACCATACCCACGC
CGAAACAAGCGCTCATGAGCCCGAAGTGGCGAGCCCGATCTTCCCCATCGGTGATGTCGGCGATATAGGC
GCCAGCAACCGCACCTGTGGCGCCGGTGATGCCGGCCACGATGCGTCCGGCGTAGAGGCGATTAGTCCAA
TTTGTTAAAGACAGGATATCAGTGGTCCAGGCTCTAGTTTTGACTCAACAATATCACCAGCTGAAGCCTA
TAGAGTACGAGCCATAGATAAAATAAAAGATTTTATTTAGTCTCCAGAAAAAGGGGGGAATGAAAGACCC
CACCTGTAGGTTTGGCAAGCTAGCTTAAGTAACGCCATTTTGCAAGGCATGGAAAATACATAACTGAGAA
TAGAGAAGTTCAGATCAAGGTTAGGAACAGAGAGACAGCAGAATATGGGCCAAACAGGATATCTGTGGTA
AGCAGTTCCTGCCCCGGCTCAGGGCCAAGAACAGATGGTCCCCAGATGCGGTCCCGCCCTCAGCAGTTTC
TAGAGAACCATCAGATGTTTCCAGGGTGCCCCAAGGACCTGAAATGACCCTGTGCCTTATTTGAACTAAC
CAATCAGTTCGCTTCTCGCTTCTGTTCGCGCGCTTCTGCTCCCCGAGCTCAATAAAAGAGCCCACAACCC
CTCACTCGGCGCGCCAGTCCTCCGATAGACTGCGTCGCCCGGGTACCCGTATTCCCAATAAAGCCTCTTG
CTGTTTGCATCCGAATCGTGGACTCGCTGATCCTTGGGAGGGTCTCCTCAGATTGATTGACTGCCCACCT
CGGGGGTCTTTCATTTGGAGGTTCCACCGAGATTTGGAGACCCCTGCCCAGGGACCACCGACCCCCCCGC
CGGGAGGTAAGCTGGCCAGCGGTCGTTTCGTGTCTGTCTCTGTCTTTGTGCGTGTTTGTGCCGGCATCTA
ATGTTTGCGCCTGCGTCTGTACTAGTTAGCTAACTAGCTCTGTATCTGGCGGACCCGTGGTGGAACTGAC
GAGTTCTGAACACCCGGCCGCAACCCTGGGAGACGTCCCAGGGACTTTGGGGGCCGTTTTTGTGGCCCGA
CCTGAGGAAGGGAGTCGATGTGGAATCCGACCCCGTCAGGATATGTGGTTCTGGTAGGAGACGAGAACCT
AAAACAGTTCCCGCCTCCGTCTGAATTTTTGCTTTCGGTTTGGAACCGAAGCCGCGCGTCTTGTCTGCTG
CAGCGCTGCAGCATCGTTCTGTGTTGTCTCTGTCTGACTGTGTTTCTGTATTTGTCTGAAAATTAGGGCC
AGACTGTTACCACTCCCTTAAGTTTGACCTTAGGTCACTGGAAAGATGTCGAGCGGATCGCTCACAACCA
GTCGGTAGATGTCAAGAAGAGACGTTGGGTTACCTTCTGCTCTGCAGAATGGCCAACCTTTAACGTCGGA
TGGCCGCGAGACGGCACCTTTAACCGAGACCTCATCACCCAGGTTAAGATCAAGGTCTTTTCACCTGGCC
CGCATGGACACCCAGACCAGGTCCCCTACATCGTGACCTGGGAAGCCTTGGCTTTTGACCCCCCTCCCTG
GGTCAAGCCCTTTGTACACCCTAAGCCTCCGCCTCCTCTTCCTCCATCCGCCCCGTCTCTCCCCCTTGAA
CCTCCTCGTTCGACCCCGCCTCGATCCTCCCTTTATCCAGCCCTCACTCCTTCTCTAGGCGCCGGAATTA
GATCTGCCACCATGGACTACAAGGATGACGATGACAAGCTCGATGGAGGATACCCATACGATGTTCCAGA
TTACGCTGCTCGAGGTTATCAAACAAGTTTGTACAAAAAAGTTGGCATGAATAAGGGC
[2133 nt withheld, positions 2089-4221]
GACCGGCGGAAACGCTCTCGCCCCTACAAGGCCAAGCGCCAGTGCCCAACTTTCTTGTACAAAGTGGTTC
GATAACGAATTCCGCCCCCCCCCCCTAACGTTACTGGCCGAAGCCGCTTGGAATAAGGCCGGTGTGCGTT
TGTCTATATGTTATTTTCCACCATATTGCCGTCTTTTGGCAATGTGAGGGCCCGGAAACCTGGCCCTGTC
TTCTTGACGAGCATTCCTAGGGGTCTTTCCCCTCTCGCCAAAGGAATGCAAGGTCTGTTGAATGTCGTGA
AGGAAGCAGTTCCTCTGGAAGCTTCTTGAAGACAAACAACGTCTGTAGCGACCCTTTGCAGGCAGCGGAA
CCCCCCACCTGGCGACAGGTGCCTCTGCGGCCAAAAGCCACGTGTATAAGATACACCTGCAAAGGCGGCA
CAACCCCAGTGCCACGTTGTGAGTTGGATAGTTGTGGAAAGAGTCAAATGGCTCTCCTCAAGCGTATTCA
ACAAGGGGCTGAAGGATGCCCAGAAGGTACCCCATTGTATGGGATCTGATCTGGGGCCTCGGTGCACATG
CTTTACATGTGTTTAGTCGAGGTTAAAAAAACGTCTAGGCCCCCCGAACCACGGGGACGTGGTTTTCCTT
TGAAAAACACGATGATAATATGGCCACAACCATGACCGAGTACAAGCCCACGGTGCGCCTCGCCACCCGC
GACGACGTCCCCAGGGCCGTACGCACCCTCGCCGCCGCGTTCGCCGACTACCCCGCCACGCGCCACACCG
TCGATCCGGACCGCCACATCGAGCGGGTCACCGAGCTGCAAGAACTCTTCCTCACGCGCGTCGGGCTCGA
CATCGGCAAGGTGTGGGTCGCGGACGACGGCGCCGCGGTGGCGGTCTGGACCACGCCGGAGAGCGTCGAA
GCGGGGGCGGTGTTCGCCGAGATCGGCCCGCGCATGGCCGAGTTGAGCGGTTCCCGGCTGGCCGCGCAGC
AACAGATGGAAGGCCTCCTGGCGCCGCACCGGCCCAAGGAGCCCGCGTGGTTCCTGGCCACCGTCGGCGT
CTCGCCCGACCACCAGGGCAAGGGTCTGGGCAGCGCCGTCGTGCTCCCCGGAGTGGAGGCGGCCGAGCGC
GCCGGGGTGCCCGCCTTCCTGGAGACCTCCGCGCCCCGCAACCTCCCCTTCTACGAGCGGCTCGGCTTCA
CCGTCACCGCCGACGTCGAGGTGCCCGAAGGACCGCGCACCTGGTGCATGACCCGCAAGCCCGGTGCCTG
ATGCATCGATGTCGACCTGCAGCCAAGCTTATCGATAAAATAAAAGATTTTATTTAGTCTCCAGAAAAAG
GGGGGAATGAAAGACCCCACCTGTAGGTTTGGCAAGCTAGCTTAAGTAACGCCATTTTGCAAGGCATGGA
AAATACATAACTGAGAATAGAGAAGTTCAGATCAAGGTTAGGAACAGAGAGACAGCAGAATATGGGCCAA
ACAGGATATCTGTGGTAAGCAGTTCCTGCCCCGGCTCAGGGCCAAGAACAGATGGTCCCCAGATGCGGTC
CCGCCCTCAGCAGTTTCTAGAGAACCATCAGATGTTTCCAGGGTGCCCCAAGGACCTGAAATGACCCTGT
GCCTTATTTGAACTAACCAATCAGTTCGCTTCTCGCTTCTGTTCGCGCGCTTCTGCTCCCCGAGCTCAAT
AAAAGAGCCCACAACCCCTCACTCGGCGCGCCAGTCCTCCGATAGACTGCGTCGCCCGGGTACCCGTGTA
TCCAATAAACCCTCTTGCAGTTGCATCCGACTTGTGGTCTCGCTGTTCCTTGGGAGGGTCTCCTCTGAGT
GATTGACTACCCGTCAGCGGGGGTCTTTCATGGGTAACAGTTTCTTGAAGTTGGAGAACAACATTCTGAG
GGTAGGAGTCGAATATTAAGTAATCCTGACTCAATTAGCCACTGTTTTGAATCCACATACTCCAATACTC
CTGAAATAGTTCATTATGGACAGCGCAGAAAGAGCTGGGGAGAATTGTGAAATTGTTATCCGCTCACAAT
TCCACACAACATACGAGCCGGAAGCATAAAGTGTAAAGCCTGGGGTGCCTAATGAGTGAGCTAACTCACA
TTAATTGCGTTGCGCTCACTGCCCGCTTTCCAGTCGGGAAACCTGTCGTGCCAGCTGCATTAATGAATCG
GCCAACGCGCGGGGAGAGGCGGTTTGCGTATTGGGCGCTCTTCCGCTTCCTCGCTCACTGACTCGCTGCG
CTCGGTCGTTCGGCTGCGGCGAGCGGTATCAGCTCACTCAAAGGCGGTAATACGGTTATCCACAGAATCA
GGGGATAACGCAGGAAAGAACATGTGAGCAAAAGGCCAGCAAAAGGCCAGGAACCGTAAAAAGGCCGCGT
TGCTGGCGTTTTTCCATAGGCTCCGCCCCCCTGACGAGCATCACAAAAATCGACGCTCAAGTCAGAGGTG
GCGAAACCCGACAGGACTATAAAGATACCAGGCGTTTCCCCCTGGAAGCTCCCTCGTGCGCTCTCCTGTT
CCGACCCTGCCGCTTACCGGATACCTGTCCGCCTTTCTCCCTTCGGGAAGCGTGGCGCTTTCTCATAGCT
CACGCTGTAGGTATCTCAGTTCGGTGTAGGTCGTTCGCTCCAAGCTGGGCTGTGTGCACGAACCCCCCGT
TCAGCCCGACCGCTGCGCCTTATCCGGTAACTATCGTCTTGAGTCCAACCCGGTAAGACACGACTTATCG
CCACTGGCAGCAGCCACTGGTAACAGGATTAGCAGAGCGAGGTATGTAGGCGGTGCTACAGAGTTCTTGA
AGTGGTGGCCTAACTACGGCTACACTAGAAGAACAGTATTTGGTATCTGCGCTCTGCTGAAGCCAGTTAC
CTTCGGAAAAAGAGTTGGTAGCTCTTGATCCGGCAAACAAACCACCGCTGGTAGCGGTGGTTTTTTTGTT
TGCAAGCAGCAGATTACGCGCAGAAAAAAAGGATCTCAAGAAGATCCTTTGATCTTTTCTACGGGGTCTG
ACGCTCAGTGGAACGAAAACTCACGTTAAGGGATTTTGGTCATGAGATTATCAAAAAGGATCTTCACCTA
GATCCTTTTAAATTAAAAATGAAGTTTTAAATCAATCTAAAGTATATATGAGTAAACTTGGTCTGACAGT
TACCAATGCTTAATCAGTGAGGCACCTATCTCAGCGATCTGTCTATTTCGTTCATCCATAGTTGCCTGAC
TCCCCGTCGTGTAGATAACTACGATACGGGAGGGCTTACCATCTGGCCCCAGTGCTGCAATGATACCGCG
AGACCCACGCTCACCGGCTCCAGATTTATCAGCAATAAACCAGCCAGCCGGAAGGGCCGAGCGCAGAAGT
GGTCCTGCAACTTTATCCGCCTCCATCCAGTCTATTAATTGTTGCCGGGAAGCTAGAGTAAGTAGTTCGC
CAGTTAATAGTTTGCGCAACGTTGTTGCCATTGCTACAGGCATCGTGGTGTCACGCTCGTCGTTTGGTAT
GGCTTCATTCAGCTCCGGTTCCCAACGATCAAGGCGAGTTACATGATCCCCCATGTTGTGCAAAAAAGCG
GTTAGCTCCTTCGGTCCTCCGATCGTTGTCAGAAGTAAGTTGGCCGCAGTGTTATCACTCATGGTTATGG
CAGCACTGCATAATTCTCTTACTGTCATGCCATCCGTAAGATGCTTTTCTGTGACTGGTGAGTACTCAAC
CAAGTCATTCTGAGAATAGTGTATGCGGCGACCGAGTTGCTCTTGCCCGGCGTCAATACGGGATAATACC
GCGCCACATAGCAGAACTTTAAAAGTGCTCATCATTGGAAAACGTTCTTCGGGGCGAAAACTCTCAAGGA
TCTTACCGCTGTTGAGATCCAGTTCGATGTAACCCACTCGTGCACCCAACTGATCTTCAGCATCTTTTAC
TTTCACCAGCGTTTCTGGGTGAGCAAAAACAGGAAGGCAAAATGCCGCAAAAAAGGGAATAAGGGCGACA
CGGAAATGTTGAATACTCATACTCTTCCTTTTTCAATATTATTGAAGCATTTATCAGGGTTATTGTCTCA
TGAGCGGATACATATTTGAATGTATTTAGAAAAATAAACAAATAGGGGTTCCGCGCACATTTCCCCGAAA
AGTGCCACCTGACGTCTAAGAAACCATTATTATCATGACATTAACCTATAAAAATAGGCGTATCACGAGG
CCCTTTCGTCTCGCGCGTTTCGGTGATGACGGTGAAAACCTCTGACACATGCAGCTCCCGGAGACGGTCA
CAGCTTGTCTGTAAGCGGATGCCGGGAGCAGACAAGCCCGTCAGGGCGCGTCAGCGGGTGTTGGCGGGTG
TCGGGGCTGGCTTAACTATGCGGCATCAGAGCAGATTGTACTGAGAGTGCACCA
