>Addgene plasmid #22539 | Flag-HA-BAP1 | addgene partial sequence | sequence record 28339 | 22539 with Harper-mscv (CAGCCCTCACTCCTTCTCTAGG)
GGACTACAAGGATGACGATGACAAGCTCGATGGAGGATACCCATACGATGTTCCAGATTACGCTGCTCGA
GGTTATCAAACAAGTTTGTACAAAAAAGTTGGCATGAATAAGGGC
[580 nt withheld, positions 116-695]
GAGGACGAGGAGTGGACAGA
